Addgene plasmid #213253: GLP1R-DuET
Purpose: The DuET construct encodes the named human GPCR engineered with a cleaved hemagglutinin signal peptide, a 5' FLAG and a 3' 1D4 epitope tag optimized for expression in mammalian cells and proteomics studies.
Depositing lab: Thomas Sakmar. Depositing organization: Rockefeller University. Publication: Multiplexed selectivity screening of anti-GPCR antibodies. Dahl L, Kotliar IB, Bendes A, Dodig-Crnkovic T, Fromm S, Elofsson A, Uhlen M, Sakmar TP, Schwenk JM. Sci Adv. 2023 May 3;9(18):eadf9297. doi: 10.1126/sciadv.adf9297. Epub 2023 May 3. PubMed 37134173.
Backbone
  Vector backbone: pcDNA 3.1 (+)
  Vector type: Mammalian Expression
Growth in bacteria
  Bacterial resistance: Ampicillin, 100 μg/mL
  Growth temperature: 37°C
  Growth strain: DH5alpha
  Copy number: High Copy
Gene/Insert
  Gene/Insert name: GLP1R (alt names: Glucagon like peptide 1 receptor; GLP-1R)
  Species: H. sapiens (human)
  Entrez Gene: GLP1R (a.k.a. GLP-1, GLP-1-R, GLP-1R)
  Promoter: CMV, T7
  Tag / fusion protein: FLAG (N terminal on insert); 1D4 (C terminal on insert)
  Cloning method: Gibson Cloning
Terms and licenses: Academic/Nonprofit Terms; Industry Terms: Not Available to Industry
Depositor comments: Class: B, Family: Glucagon. Ensembl ID: ENSG00000112164, Uniprot ID: P43220
How to cite: GLP1R-DuET was a gift from Thomas Sakmar (Addgene plasmid # 213253 ; http://n2t.net/addgene:213253 ; RRID:Addgene_213253)
