[The description below was written by a language model from this plasmid's Addgene catalogue record and pLannotate feature annotations shown in this document.]
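Description:
GLP1R-DuET is a mammalian expression plasmid built on the pcDNA 3.1 (+) backbone. It carries the human glucagon-like peptide 1 receptor (GLP1R), a class B GPCR of the glucagon family. The plasmid is propagated in E. coli as a high-copy construct through a ColE1/pUC-type origin and is selected with ampicillin via the β-lactamase gene and its promoter. An f1 origin is also present. For selection in mammalian cells, the backbone provides a neomycin phosphotransferase cassette driven by the SV40 enhancer/early promoter and terminated by the SV40 poly(A) signal. The short lac, lacI, ble, bom and HIV-1 LTR matches in the automated annotation are fragments, most likely backbone remnants or partial matches rather than functional parts.

The receptor coding sequence, inserted by Gibson cloning, lies downstream of the CMV immediate-early enhancer and promoter and is followed by the bovine growth hormone polyadenylation signal. A T7 promoter sits between the CMV promoter and the insert, which could permit in vitro transcription. According to the catalogue entry, the DuET design places a cleavable hemagglutinin signal peptide and a FLAG epitope at the N terminus and a 1D4 epitope at the C terminus. The feature table shows a FLAG match just upstream of the GLP1R reading frame, but it does not annotate the signal peptide or the 1D4 tag separately.

The two tags give orthogonal handles at opposite ends of the receptor, so it can be captured and detected independently of receptor-specific antibodies. The construct is intended for receptor expression in mammalian cells and for proteomics studies, and the associated work used it for multiplexed selectivity screening of anti-GPCR antibodies.
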