Features (pLannotate 1.2.2; 21 found; start..end, strand, type, name):
    570..674     -  promoter       AmpR promoter: bla
    733..785     -  misc_feature   bom (fragment): basis of mobility region from pBR322
    940..1319    +  enhancer       CMV enhancer: human cytomegalovirus immediate early enhancer
   1320..1523    +  promoter       CMV promoter: human cytomegalovirus (CMV) immediate early promoter
   1519..1552    +  LTR            5' LTR (truncated) (fragment): truncated 5' long terminal repeat (LTR) from HIV-1
   1568..1586    +  promoter       T7 promoter: promoter for bacteriophage T7 RNA polymerase
   1679..1699    +  CDS            3xFLAG (fragment): three tandem FLAG® epitope tags
   1712..3031    +  CDS            GLP1R: GLP1R_HUMAN - Experimental evidence at protein level: Swiss-Prot protein existence level 1. G-protein coupled receptor for glucagon-like peptide 1 (GLP- 1) (PubMed:8405712, PubMed:8216285, PubMed:7517895, PubMed:19861722, PubMed:26308095, PubMed:27196125, PubMed:28514449). Ligand binding triggers activation of a signaling cascade that leads to the activation of adenylyl cyclase and increased intracellular cAMP levels (PubMed:8405712, PubMed:8216285, PubMed:7517895, PubMed:19861722, PubMed:26308095, PubMed:27196125, PubMed:28514449). Plays a role in regulating insulin secretion in response to G
   3162..3386    +  polyA_signal   bGH poly(A) signal: bovine growth hormone polyadenylation signal
   3390..3411    +  promoter       SV40 promoter (fragment): SV40 enhancer and early promoter
   3432..3860    +  rep_origin     f1 ori (sequence partly withheld): f1 bacteriophage origin of replication; arrow indicates direction of (+) strand synthesis
   3874..4203    +  promoter       SV40 promoter: SV40 enhancer and early promoter
   4270..5061    +  CDS            neo: KKA2_KLEPN - Also known as kan, nptII. Experimental evidence at protein level: Swiss-Prot protein existence level 1. Resistance to kanamycin, neomycin, paromomycin, ribostamycin, butirosin and gentamicin B. From Klebsiella pneumoniae.
   5085..5243    +  CDS            ble (fragment): BLE_KLEPN - Experimental evidence at protein level: Swiss-Prot protein existence level 1. Binding protein with a strong affinity to the bleomycin family of antibiotics. Binds to CL990; an antimitotic-antibiotic compound. From Klebsiella pneumoniae.
   5238..5359    +  polyA_signal   SV40 poly(A) signal: SV40 polyadenylation signal
   5432..5448    -  protein_bind   lac operator: The lac repressor binds to the lac operator to inhibit transcription in E. coli. This inhibition can be relieved by adding lactose or isopropyl-β-D-thiogalactopyranoside (IPTG). lac repressor encoded by lacI
   5456..5486    -  promoter       lac promoter: promoter for the E. coli lac operon
   5501..5522    -  protein_bind   CAP binding site: CAP binding activates transcription in the presence of cAMP. E. coli catabolite activator protein
   5535..5627    -  CDS            lacI (fragment): lac repressor; lacI; The lac repressor binds to the lac operator to inhibit transcription in E. coli. This inhibition can be relieved by adding lactose or isopropyl-β-D-thiogalactopyranoside (IPTG).
   5810..6398    -  rep_origin     ori: high-copy-number ColE1/pMB1/pBR322/pUC origin of replication
   6569..569     -  CDS            AmpR (across the origin): β-lactamase; bla; confers resistance to ampicillin, carbenicillin, and related antibiotics
>Addgene plasmid #213253 | GLP1R-DuET | addgene full sequence | sequence record 430803 | Addgene NGS Result
TTGCGCAACGTTGTTGCCATTGCTACAGGCATCGTGGTGTCACGCTCGTCGTTTGGTATGGCTTCATTCA
GCTCCGGTTCCCAACGATCAAGGCGAGTTACATGATCCCCCATGTTGTGCAAAAAAGCGGTTAGCTCCTT
CGGTCCTCCGATCGTTGTCAGAAGTAAGTTGGCCGCAGTGTTATCACTCATGGTTATGGCAGCACTGCAT
AATTCTCTTACTGTCATGCCATCCGTAAGATGCTTTTCTGTGACTGGTGAGTACTCAACCAAGTCATTCT
GAGAATAGTGTATGCGGCGACCGAGTTGCTCTTGCCCGGCGTCAATACGGGATAATACCGCGCCACATAG
CAGAACTTTAAAAGTGCTCATCATTGGAAAACGTTCTTCGGGGCGAAAACTCTCAAGGATCTTACCGCTG
TTGAGATCCAGTTCGATGTAACCCACTCGTGCACCCAACTGATCTTCAGCATCTTTTACTTTCACCAGCG
TTTCTGGGTGAGCAAAAACAGGAAGGCAAAATGCCGCAAAAAAGGGAATAAGGGCGACACGGAAATGTTG
AATACTCATACTCTTCCTTTTTCAATATTATTGAAGCATTTATCAGGGTTATTGTCTCATGAGCGGATAC
ATATTTGAATGTATTTAGAAAAATAAACAAATAGGGGTTCCGCGCACATTTCCCCGAAAAGTGCCACCTG
ACGTCGACGGATCGGGAGATCTCCCGATCCCCTATGGTGCACTCTCAGTACAATCTGCTCTGATGCCGCA
TAGTTAAGCCAGTATCTGCTCCCTGCTTGTGTGTTGGAGGTCGCTGAGTAGTGCGCGAGCAAAATTTAAG
CTACAACAAGGCAAGGCTTGACCGACATTTGCATGAAGAATCTGCTTAGGGTTAGGCGTTTTGCGCTGCT
TCGCGATGTACGGGCCAGATATACGCGTTGACATTGATTATTGACTAGTTATTAATAGTAATCAATTACG
GGGTCATTAGTTCATAGCCCATATATGGAGTTCCGCGTTACATAACTTACGGTAAATGGCCCGCCTGGCT
GACCGCCCAACGACCCCCGCCCATTGACGTCAATAATGACGTATGTTCCCATAGTAACGCCAATAGGGAC
TTTCCATTGACGTCAATGGGTGGAGTATTTACGGTAAACTGCCCACTTGGCAGTACATCAAGTGTATCAT
ATGCCAAGTACGCCCCCTATTGACGTCAATGACGGTAAATGGCCCGCCTGGCATTATGCCCAGTACATGA
CCTTATGGGACTTTCCTACTTGGCAGTACATCTACGTATTAGTCATCGCTATTACCATGGTGATGCGGTT
TTGGCAGTACATCAATGGGCGTGGATAGCGGTTTGACTCACGGGGATTTCCAAGTCTCCACCCCATTGAC
GTCAATGGGAGTTTGTTTTGGCACCAAAATCAACGGGACTTTCCAAAATGTCGTAACAACTCCGCCCCAT
TGACGCAAATGGGCGGTAGGCGTGTACGGTGGGAGGTCTATATAAGCAGAGCTCTCTGGCTAACTAGAGA
ACCCACTGCTTACTGGCTTATCGAAATTAATACGACTCACTATAGGGAGACCCAAGCTGGCTAGCGTTTA
AACTTAAGCTTAGCGCCACCATGAAGACGATCATCGCCCTGAGCTACATCTTCTGCCTGGTATTCGCCGA
CTACAAGGACGATGATGACGCCAGCATCGATAGACCTCAGGGCGCTACCGTGAGTCTTTGGGAGACCGTC
CAGAAGTGGCGGGAGTATCGCCGCCAGTGTCAACGCAGCCTGACAGAAGATCCTCCTCCAGCCACCGACT
TGTTTTGCAATAGGACATTTGATGAGTATGCCTGCTGGCCAGACGGCGAGCCCGGCTCATTCGTGAATGT
GTCATGTCCATGGTACCTGCCATGGGCATCATCTGTGCCTCAAGGACACGTCTACAGGTTCTGCACAGCT
GAGGGCCTCTGGCTGCAAAAAGATAACAGTTCCCTTCCATGGCGCGATCTTAGCGAGTGCGAGGAATCTA
AGAGGGGCGAGCGCAGTTCCCCCGAGGAACAGCTGCTGTTTCTGTACATTATCTACACCGTCGGCTACGC
GCTGTCCTTTTCCGCTCTGGTTATCGCTAGTGCCATCCTTTTGGGGTTTCGCCACCTTCACTGCACAAGA
AATTACATCCACTTGAATCTCTTTGCAAGTTTTATTCTGCGGGCCTTGAGTGTGTTCATTAAGGACGCTG
CCCTGAAGTGGATGTACTCTACCGCGGCCCAACAGCACCAATGGGATGGACTCCTCAGCTATCAGGATTC
TCTTTCCTGTCGACTCGTGTTTCTGCTTATGCAGTACTGTGTGGCAGCCAATTATTATTGGCTGCTGGTC
GAAGGAGTATATCTTTACACACTGCTCGCATTCTCCGTGCTGAGTGAACAGTGGATTTTCAGGCTTTACG
TGTCCATTGGATGGGGTGTGCCTCTGCTGTTCGTGGTGCCTTGGGGCATCGTCAAGTACCTGTATGAAGA
TGAAGGCTGTTGGACCAGAAACTCTAACATGAACTACTGGCTCATCATACGCCTGCCCATACTCTTCGCG
ATTGGAGTCAACTTTCTTATATTTGTGAGAGTGATCTGTATCGTCGTGTCAAAGCTGAAAGCTAACCTTA
TGTGCAAAACCGACATTAAGTGCAGACTGGCTAAGTCCACTCTCACCCTCATCCCGCTGCTCGGAACACA
TGAAGTGATATTTGCCTTCGTGATGGACGAGCATGCGAGAGGCACACTGCGGTTTATCAAACTGTTCACA
GAGCTGTCTTTCACTAGTTTCCAAGGATTGATGGTGGCTATTCTCTACTGCTTCGTGAACAATGAGGTCC
AACTTGAATTTCGGAAGTCATGGGAACGGTGGCGGCTTGAACACCTCCATATTCAGCGCGATAGTTCTAT
GAAGCCACTTAAATGTCCCACTTCCAGCCTGAGTTCCGGAGCCACCGCCGGCTCTTCAATGTATACAGCC
ACTTGTCAGGCGTCCTGCTCTATCGATACCGGTGGACGCACCGGTGAATTCGATGAGGCCAGCACCACCG
TGTCTAAGACCGAGACTTCTCAGGTGGCCCCTGCCTAACTCGAGTCTAGAGGGCCCGTTTAAACCCGCTG
ATCAGCCTCGACTGTGCCTTCTAGTTGCCAGCCATCTGTTGTTTGCCCCTCCCCCGTGCCTTCCTTGACC
CTGGAAGGTGCCACTCCCACTGTCCTTTCCTAATAAAATGAGGAAATTGCATCGCATTGTCTGAGTAGGT
GTCATTCTATTCTGGGGGGTGGGGTGGGGCAGGACAGCAAGGGGGAGGATTGGGAAGACAATAGCAGGCA
TGCTGGGGATGCGGTGGGCTCTATGGCTTCTGAGGCGGAAAGAACCAGCTGGGGCTCTAGGGGGTATCCC
C
[124 nt withheld, positions 3432-3555]
C
[91 nt withheld, positions 3557-3647]
A
[49 nt withheld, positions 3649-3697]
CCTTTGACGTTGGAGTCCACGTTCTTT
[37 nt withheld, positions 3725-3761]
ACCCTATCTCGGTCTATTCTTTTGATTTATAAGGGATTTTGCCGATTTCGGCCTATTGGTTAAAAAATGA
GCTGATTTAACAAAAATTTAACGCGAATTAATTCTGTGGAATGTGTGTCAGTTAGGGTGTGGAAAGTCCC
CAGGCTCCCCAGCAGGCAGAAGTATGCAAAGCATGCATCTCAATTAGTCAGCAACCAGGTGTGGAAAGTC
CCCAGGCTCCCCAGCAGGCAGAAGTATGCAAAGCATGCATCTCAATTAGTCAGCAACCATAGTCCCGCCC
CTAACTCCGCCCATCCCGCCCCTAACTCCGCCCAGTTCCGCCCATTCTCCGCCCCATGGCTGACTAATTT
TTTTTATTTATGCAGAGGCCGAGGCCGCCTCTGCCTCTGAGCTATTCCAGAAGTAGTGAGGAGGCTTTTT
TGGAGGCCTAGGCTTTTGCAAAAAGCTCCCGGGAGCTTGTATATCCATTTTCGGATCTGATCAAGAGACA
GGATGAGGATCGTTTCGCATGATTGAACAAGATGGATTGCACGCAGGTTCTCCGGCCGCTTGGGTGGAGA
GGCTATTCGGCTATGACTGGGCACAACAGACAATCGGCTGCTCTGATGCCGCCGTGTTCCGGCTGTCAGC
GCAGGGGCGCCCGGTTCTTTTTGTCAAGACCGACCTGTCCGGTGCCCTGAATGAACTGCAGGACGAGGCA
GCGCGGCTATCGTGGCTGGCCACGACGGGCGTTCCTTGCGCAGCTGTGCTCGACGTTGTCACTGAAGCGG
GAAGGGACTGGCTGCTATTGGGCGAAGTGCCGGGGCAGGATCTCCTGTCATCTCACCTTGCTCCTGCCGA
GAAAGTATCCATCATGGCTGATGCAATGCGGCGGCTGCATACGCTTGATCCGGCTACCTGCCCATTCGAC
CACCAAGCGAAACATCGCATCGAGCGAGCACGTACTCGGATGGAAGCCGGTCTTGTCGATCAGGATGATC
TGGACGAAGAGCATCAGGGGCTCGCGCCAGCCGAACTGTTCGCCAGGCTCAAGGCGCGCATGCCCGACGG
CGAGGATCTCGTCGTGACCCATGGCGATGCCTGCTTGCCGAATATCATGGTGGAAAATGGCCGCTTTTCT
GGATTCATCGACTGTGGCCGGCTGGGTGTGGCGGACCGCTATCAGGACATAGCGTTGGCTACCCGTGATA
TTGCTGAAGAGCTTGGCGGCGAATGGGCTGACCGCTTCCTCGTGCTTTACGGTATCGCCGCTCCCGATTC
GCAGCGCATCGCCTTCTATCGCCTTCTTGACGAGTTCTTCTGAGCGGGACTCTGGGGTTCGAAATGACCG
ACCAAGCGACGCCCAACCTGCCATCACGAGATTTCGATTCCACCGCCGCCTTCTATGAAAGGTTGGGCTT
CGGAATCGTTTTCCGGGACGCCGGCTGGATGATCCTCCAGCGCGGGGATCTCATGCTGGAGTTCTTCGCC
CACCCCAACTTGTTTATTGCAGCTTATAATGGTTACAAATAAAGCAATAGCATCACAAATTTCACAAATA
AAGCATTTTTTTCACTGCATTCTAGTTGTGGTTTGTCCAAACTCATCAATGTATCTTATCATGTCTGTAT
ACCGTCGACCTCTAGCTAGAGCTTGGCGTAATCATGGTCATAGCTGTTTCCTGTGTGAAATTGTTATCCG
CTCACAATTCCACACAACATACGAGCCGGAAGCATAAAGTGTAAAGCCTGGGGTGCCTAATGAGTGAGCT
AACTCACATTAATTGCGTTGCGCTCACTGCCCGCTTTCCAGTCGGGAAACCTGTCGTGCCAGCTGCATTA
ATGAATCGGCCAACGCGCGGGGAGAGGCGGTTTGCGTATTGGGCGCTCTTCCGCTTCCTCGCTCACTGAC
TCGCTGCGCTCGGTCGTTCGGCTGCGGCGAGCGGTATCAGCTCACTCAAAGGCGGTAATACGGTTATCCA
CAGAATCAGGGGATAACGCAGGAAAGAACATGTGAGCAAAAGGCCAGCAAAAGGCCAGGAACCGTAAAAA
GGCCGCGTTGCTGGCGTTTTTCCATAGGCTCCGCCCCCCTGACGAGCATCACAAAAATCGACGCTCAAGT
CAGAGGTGGCGAAACCCGACAGGACTATAAAGATACCAGGCGTTTCCCCCTGGAAGCTCCCTCGTGCGCT
CTCCTGTTCCGACCCTGCCGCTTACCGGATACCTGTCCGCCTTTCTCCCTTCGGGAAGCGTGGCGCTTTC
TCATAGCTCACGCTGTAGGTATCTCAGTTCGGTGTAGGTCGTTCGCTCCAAGCTGGGCTGTGTGCACGAA
CCCCCCGTTCAGCCCGACCGCTGCGCCTTATCCGGTAACTATCGTCTTGAGTCCAACCCGGTAAGACACG
ACTTATCGCCACTGGCAGCAGCCACTGGTAACAGGATTAGCAGAGCGAGGTATGTAGGCGGTGCTACAGA
GTTCTTGAAGTGGTGGCCTAACTACGGCTACACTAGAAGAACGGTATTTGGTATCTGCGCTCTGCTGAAG
CCAGTTACCTTCGGAAAAAGAGTTGGTAGCTCTTGATCCGGCAAACAAACCACCGCTGGTAGCGGTGGTT
TTTTTGTTTGCAAGCAGCAGATTACGCGCAGAAAAAAAGGATCTCAAGAAGATCCTTTGATCTTTTCTAC
GGGGTCTGACGCTCAGTGGAACGAAAACTCACGTTAAGGGATTTTGGTCATGAGATTATCAAAAAGGATC
TTCACCTAGATCCTTTTAAATTAAAAATGAAGTTTTAAATCAATCTAAAGTATATATGAGTAAACTTGGT
CTGACAGTTACCAATGCTTAATCAGTGAGGCACCTATCTCAGCGATCTGTCTATTTCGTTCATCCATAGT
TGCCTGACTCCCCGTCGTGTAGATAACTACGATACGGGAGGGCTTACCATCTGGCCCCAGTGCTGCAATG
ATACCGCGAGACCCACGCTCACCGGCTCCAGATTTATCAGCAATAAACCAGCCAGCCGGAAGGGCCGAGC
GCAGAAGTGGTCCTGCAACTTTATCCGCCTCCATCCAGTCTATTAATTGTTGCCGGGAAGCTAGAGTAAG
TAGTTCGCCAGTTAATAGT
